>Addgene plasmid #113592 | PE_15: Pxyl_lac_tet_bD | addgene full sequence | sequence record 227413 | Addgene NGS Result
AGTGCGCTCGAGCTTCCCAACCTTACCAGAGGGCGCCCCAGCTGGCAATTCCGACGTCTGTGTGGATCCC
TATCAGTGATAGAGATTCACACAGGGCCCTCGGACACCGAGGAGAATGTCAAGAGGCGAACACACAACGT
CTTGGAGCGCCAGAGGAGGAACGAGCTAAAACGGAGCTTTTTTGCCCTGCGTGACCAGATCCCGGAGTTG
GAAAACAATGAAAAGGCCCCCAAGGTAGTTATCCTTAAAAAAGCCACAGCATACATCCTGTCCGTCCAAG
CAGAGGAGCAAAAGCTCATTTCTGAAGAGGACTTGTTGCGGAAACGACGAGAACAGTTGAAACACAAACT
TGAACAGCTACGGAACTCTTGTGCGTAAGGAAAAGTAAGGAAAACGATTCCTTCTAACAGAAATGTCCTG
AGCAATCACCTATGAACTGTCGAAATAAACCAAAAATCGTAATCGAAAGATAAAAATCTGTAACTGACAT
GTGAGCGCTCACAATTTAAATTGAGCACATCCCTATCAGTGATAGAGATGCATGCCACTTAAAAAGGAGA
TCAACAATGAAAGCAATTTTCGTACTGAAACATCTTAATCATGCTAAGGAGAAATACTAGTATGCGTAAA
GGCGAAGAGCTGTTCACTGGTGTCGTCCCTATTCTGGTGGAACTGGATGGTGATGTCAACGGTCATAAGT
TTTCCGTGCGTGGCGAGGGTGAAGGTGACGCAACTAATGGTAAACTGACGCTGAAGTTCATCTGTACTAC
TGGTAAACTGCCGGTACCTTGGCCGACTCTGGTAACGACGCTGACTTATGGTGTTCAGTGCTTTGCTCGT
TATCCGGACCATATGAAGCAGCATGACTTCTTCAAGTCCGCCATGCCGGAAGGCTATGTGCAGGAACGCA
CGATTTCCTTTAAGGATGACGGCACGTACAAAACGCGTGCGGAAGTGAAATTTGAAGGCGATACCCTGGT
AAACCGCATTGAGCTGAAAGGCATTGACTTTAAAGAAGACGGCAATATCCTGGGCCATAAGCTGGAATAC
AATTTTAACAGCCACAATGTTTACATCACCGCCGATAAACAAAAAAATGGCATTAAAGCGAATTTTAAAA
TTCGCCACAACGTGGAGGATGGCAGCGTGCAGCTGGCTGATCACTACCAGCAAAACACTCCAATCGGTGA
TGGTCCTGTTCTGCTGCCAGACAATCACTATCTGAGCTACCAAAGCGTTCTGTCTAAAGATCCGAACGAG
AAACGCGATCATATGGTTCTGCTGGAGTTCGTAACCGCAGCGGGCATCACGCATGGTATGGATGAACTGT
ACAAATGATGAAGCTTCCCCTACGTGCTGCTGAAGTTGCCCGCAACAGAGAGTGGAACCAACCGGTGATA
CCACGATACTATGACTGAGAGTCAACGCCATGAGCGGCCTCATTTCTTATTCTGAGTTACAACAGTCCGC
ACCGCTGTCTCACACTGGCTCACCTTCGGGTGGGCCTTTCTGCGTTTATATACTAGAGAGAGAATATAAA
AAGCCAGATTATTAATCCGGCTTTTTTATTATTTCCTAGCTAGCCGGGGAAATGTGCGCGGAACCCCTAT
TTGTTTATTTTTCTAAATACATTCAAATATGTATCCGCTCATGAATTAATTCTTAGAAAAACTCATCGAG
CATCAAATGAAACTGCAATTTATTCATATCAGGATTATCAATACCATATTTTTGAAAAAGCCGTTTCTGT
AATGAAGGAGAAAACTCACCGAGGCAGTTCCATAGGATGGCAAGATCCTGGTATCGGTCTGCGATTCCGA
CTCGTCCAACATCAATACAACCTATTAATTTCCCCTCGTCAAAAATAAGGTTATCAAGTGAGAAATCACC
ATGAGTGACGACTGAATCCGGTGAGAATGGCAAAAGTTTATGCATTTCTTTCCAGACTTGTTCAACAGGC
CAGCCATTACGCTCGTCATCAAAATCACTCGCATCAACCAAACCGTTATTCATTCGTGATTGCGCCTGAG
CGAGACGAAATACGCGATCGCTGTTAAAAGGACAATTACAAACAGGAATCGAATGCAACCGGCGCAGGAA
CACTGCCAGCGCATCAACAATATTTTCACCTGAATCAGGATATTCTTCTAATACCTGGAATGCTGTTTTC
CCGGGGATCGCAGTGGTGAGTAACCATGCATCATCAGGAGTACGGATAAAATGCTTGATGGTCGGAAGAG
GCATAAATTCCGTCAGCCAGTTTAGTCTGACCATCTCATCTGTAACATCATTGGCAACGCTACCTTTGCC
ATGTTTCAGAAACAACTCTGGCGCATCGGGCTTCCCATACAATCGATAGATTGTCGCACCTGATTGCCCG
ACATTATCGCGAGCCCATTTATACCCATATAAATCAGCATCCATGCTGGAATTTAATCGCGGCCTAGAGC
AAGACGTTTCCCGTTGAATATGGCTCATAACACCCCTTGTATTACTGTTTATGTAAGCAGACAGTTTTAT
TGTTCATGACCAAAATCCCTTAACGTGAGTTTTCGTTCCACTGAGCGTCAGACCCCGTAGAAAAGATCAA
AGGATCTTCTTGAGATCCTTTTTTTCTGCGCGTAATCTGCTGCTTGCAAACAAAAAAACCACCGCTACCA
GCGGTGGTTTGTTTGCCGGATCAAGAGCTACCAACTCTTTTTCCGAAGGTAACTGGCTTCAGCAGAGCGC
AGATACCAAATACTGTCCTTCTAGTGTAGCCGTAGTTAGGCCACCACTTCAAGAACTCTGTAGCACCGCC
TACATACCTCGCTCTGCTAATCCTGTTACCAGTGGCTGCTGCCAGTGGCGATAAGTCGTGTCTTACCGGG
TTGGACTCAAGACGATAGTTACCGGATAAGGCGCAGCGGTCGGGCTGAACGGGGGGTTCGTGCACACAGC
CCAGCTTGGAGCGAACGACCTACACCGAACTGAGATACCTACAGCGTGAGCTATGAGAAAGCGCCACGCT
TCCCGAAGGGAGAAAGGCGGACAGGTATCCGGTAAGCGGCAGGGTCGGAACAGGAGAGCGCACGAGGGAG
CTTCCAGGGGGAAACGCCTGGTATCTTTATAGTCCTGTCGGGTTTCGCCACCTCTGACTTGAGCGTCGAT
TTTTGTGATGCTCGTCAGGGGGGCGGAGCCTATGGAAAAACGCCAGCAACGCGGCCTTTTTACGGTTCCT
GGCCTTTTGCTGGCCTTTTGCTCACATGTTCTTTCCTGCGTTATCCCCTGATTCTGTGGATAACCGTATT
ACCGCCTTTGAGTGAGCTGATACCGCTCGCCGCAGCCGAACGACCGAGCGCAGCGAGTCAGTGAGCGAGG
AAGCGGAAGAGCGCCTGATGCGGTATTTTCTCCTTACGCATCTGTGCGGTATTTCACACCGCAATGGTGC
ACTCTCAGTACAATCTGCTCTGATGCCGCATAGTTAAGCCAGTATACACTCCGCTATCGCTACGTGACTG
GGTCATGGCTGCGCCCCGACACCCGCCAACACCCGCTGACGCGCCCTGACGGGCTTGTCTGCTCCCGGCA
TCCGCTTACAGACAAGCTGTGACCGTCTCCGGGAGCTGCATGTGTCAGAGGTTTTCACCGTCATCACCGA
AACGCGCGAGGCAGCTGCGGTAAAGCTCATCAGCGTGGTCGTGAAGCGATTCACAGATGTCTGCCTGTTC
ATCCGCGTCCAGCTCGTTGAGTTTCTCCAGAAGCGTTAATGTCTGGCTTCTGATAAAGCGGGCCATGTTA
AGGGCGGTTTTTTCCTGTTTGGTCACTGATGCCTCCGTGTAAGGGGGATTTCTGTTCATGGGGGTAATGA
TACCGATGAAACGAGAGAGGATGCTCACGATACGGGTTACTGATGATGAACATGCCCGGTTACTGGAACG
TTGTGAGGGTAAACAACTGGCGGTATGGATGCGGCGGGACCAGAGCTC
Features (pLannotate 1.2.2; 13 found; start..end, strand, type, name):
     67..87      +  promoter       PLtetO-1 promoter (fragment): modified phage lambda PL promoter with tet operator sites (Lutz and Bujard, 1997)
    100..318     +  CDS            N-MYC2 (fragment): MYC2_MARMO - Protein inferred from homology: Swiss-Prot protein existence level 3. From Marmota monax (Woodchuck).
    286..315     +  CDS            Myc: Myc (human c-Myc proto-oncogene) epitope tag
    490..506     -  protein_bind   lac operator (symmetric) (fragment): The lac repressor binds to the lac operator to inhibit transcription in E. coli. This inhibition can be relieved by adding lactose or isopropyl-β-D-thiogalactopyranoside (IPTG). The symmetric lac operator was optimized for tight binding of lac repressor. lac repressor encoded by lacI
    517..539     +  promoter       PLtetO-1 promoter (fragment): modified phage lambda PL promoter with tet operator sites (Lutz and Bujard, 1997)
    622..1335    +  CDS            superfolder GFP: GFP variant that folds robustly even when fused to poorly folded proteins (Pédelacq et al., 2006)
   1487..1514    +  terminator     T7Te terminator: phage T7 early transcription terminator
   1597..1654    +  promoter       AmpR promoter (fragment): bla
   1663..2478    -  CDS            KanR: aminoglycoside phosphotransferase; aph(3')-Ia; confers resistance to kanamycin in bacteria or G418 (Geneticin®) in eukaryotes
   2600..3188    +  rep_origin     ori: high-copy-number ColE1/pMB1/pBR322/pUC origin of replication
   3374..3513    -  misc_feature   bom: basis of mobility region from pBR322
   3615..3806    -  CDS            rop: Rop protein, which maintains plasmids at low copy number; rop
   3847..3957    +  CDS            mbeC (fragment): MBEC_ECOLX - Experimental evidence at protein level: Swiss-Prot protein existence level 1. Required for efficient mobilization of ColE1 plasmid and is thus essential to promote the specific transfer of the plasmid during conjugation. Probably functions by inducing DNA bending, helping the MbeA relaxase to melt the DNA around the nic site and cleave the phosphodiester bond. Binds specifically double-stranded DNA (dsDNA) containing the ColE1 oriT but does not recognize the inverted repeat (IR). From Escherichia coli.
