[The description below was written by a language model from this plasmid's Addgene catalogue record and pLannotate feature annotations shown in this document.]
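Description:
PE_15: Pxyl_lac_tet_bD is a bacterial expression plasmid of just under 4 kb, built as a reporter for a synthetic hybrid promoter. It is maintained in E. coli on a pMB1/ColE1-type origin, with the rop gene and the pBR322 bom (basis of mobility) region also present. Rop normally moderates copy number in this origin family, although the catalogue entry lists the plasmid as high copy. Selection is by kanamycin through an aph(3')-Ia aminoglycoside phosphotransferase gene, which lies on the opposite strand to the reporter.

The payload is the hybrid promoter Pxyl_lac_tet_bD placed upstream of superfolder GFP, followed by a T7Te early transcription terminator. The annotation of the promoter region detects a symmetric lac operator fragment and a PLtetO-1-type fragment containing tet operator sequence immediately ahead of the GFP coding sequence. This fits a promoter designed to respond to LacI and TetR. The "xyl" component implied by the name is not annotated in the feature table, and the record does not explain the promoter's architecture or the meaning of the "bD" suffix. No repressor or activator genes are annotated on the plasmid, so the regulators would presumably have to be supplied by the host strain or by another plasmid.

Upstream of the promoter lies a short region annotated as a Myc epitope tag. The overlapping N-MYC2 hit is likely an automated homology call on that same sequence. The depositor notes that a tet operator, rather than a lac operator, sits between rop and myc, and that this is not known to affect function. The construct belongs to a promoter series from a study on tuning the dynamic range of bacterial promoters controlled by ligand-inducible transcription factors, with GFP fluorescence serving as the readout of promoter activity.
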