Addgene plasmid #113592: PE_15: Pxyl_lac_tet_bD
Purpose: PE_15: Pxyl_lac_tet_bD
Depositing lab: Matthew Bennett. Depositing organization: Rice University. Publication: Tuning the dynamic range of bacterial promoters regulated by ligand-inducible transcription factors. Chen Y, Ho JML, Shis DL, Gupta C, Long J, Wagner DS, Ott W, Josic K, Bennett MR. Nat Commun. 2018 Jan 4;9(1):64. doi: 10.1038/s41467-017-02473-5. PubMed 29302024.
Backbone
  Vector backbone: pmb1, +ROP
  Backbone size w/o insert (bp): 3886
  Total vector size (bp): 3971
  Vector type: Bacterial Expression
Growth in bacteria
  Bacterial resistance: Kanamycin, 50 μg/mL
  Growth temperature: 37°C
  Growth strain: DH5alpha
  Copy number: High Copy
Gene/Insert
  Gene/Insert name: Hybrid Promoter : Pxyl_lac_tet_bD
  Promoter: Hybrid Promoter : Pxyl_lac_tet_bD
  Cloning method: Gateway Cloning
  Sequencing primers: 5′ CATTTCTGAAGAGGACTTGTTGCG; 3′ CTTCACCCTCGCCACGCACG
Terms and licenses: Academic/Nonprofit Terms; Industry Terms: Not Available to Industry
Depositor comments: Note: Plasmid contains a tet operator instead of a lac operator between rop and myc. This change is not known to affect plasmid function.
How to cite: PE_15: Pxyl_lac_tet_bD was a gift from Matthew Bennett (Addgene plasmid # 113592 ; http://n2t.net/addgene:113592 ; RRID:Addgene_113592)
