>Addgene plasmid #113592 | PE_15: Pxyl_lac_tet_bD | depositor partial sequence | sequence record 214450 | Hybrid Promoter: Pxyl_lac_tet_bD
TGTCGAAATAAACCAAAAATCGTAATCGAAAGATAAAAATCTGTAACTGACATGTGAGCGCTCACAATTT
AAATTGAGCACATCCCTATCAGTGATAGAGATGCATGC
