>Addgene plasmid #113592 | PE_15: Pxyl_lac_tet_bD | depositor partial sequence | sequence record 214451 | sfYFP
ATGCGTAAAGGCGAAGAGCTGTTCACTGGTGTCGTCCCTATTCTGGTGGAACTGGATGGTGATGTCAACG
GTCATAAGTTTTCCGTGCGTGGCGAGGGTGAAGGTGACGCAACTAATGGTAAACTGACGCTGAAGTTCAT
CTGTACTACTGGTAAACTGCCGGTACCTTGGCCGACTCTGGTAACGACGCTGACTTATGGTGTTCAGTGC
TTTGCTCGTTATCCGGACCATATGAAGCAGCATGACTTCTTCAAGTCCGCCATGCCGGAAGGCTATGTGC
AGGAACGCACGATTTCCTTTAAGGATGACGGCACGTACAAAACGCGTGCGGAAGTGAAATTTGAAGGCGA
TACCCTGGTAAACCGCATTGAGCTGAAAGGCATTGACTTTAAAGAAGACGGCAATATCCTGGGCCATAAG
CTGGAATACAATTTTAACAGCCACAATGTTTACATCACCGCCGATAAACAAAAAAATGGCATTAAAGCGA
ATTTTAAAATTCGCCACAACGTGGAGGATGGCAGCGTGCAGCTGGCTGATCACTACCAGCAAAACACTCC
AATCGGTGATGGTCCTGTTCTGCTGCCAGACAATCACTATCTGAGCTACCAAAGCGTTCTGTCTAAAGAT
CCGAACGAGAAACGCGATCATATGGTTCTGCTGGAGTTCGTAACCGCAGCGGGCATCACGCATGGTATGG
ATGAACTGTACAAATGATGA
